Addgene plasmid #137760: HA-GABARAP
Purpose: Expression of GABARAP
Depositing lab: Carol Mercer. Depositing organization: University of Cincinnati. Publication: Mass spectrometry proteomics reveals a function for mammalian CALCOCO1 in MTOR-regulated selective autophagy. Stefely JA, Zhang Y, Freiberger EC, Kwiecien NW, Thomas HE, Davis AM, Lowry ND, Vincent CE, Shishkova E, Clark NA, Medvedovic M, Coon JJ, Pagliarini DJ, Mercer CA. Autophagy. 2020 Jan 23. doi: 10.1080/15548627.2020.1719746. PubMed 31971854.
Backbone
  Vector backbone: pRK5
  Vector type: Mammalian Expression
Growth in bacteria
  Bacterial resistance: Ampicillin, 100 μg/mL
  Growth temperature: 37°C
  Growth strain: DH5alpha
  Copy number: High Copy
Gene/Insert
  Gene/Insert name: GABARAP
  Species: H. sapiens (human)
  Entrez Gene: GABARAP (a.k.a. ATG8A, GABARAP-a, MM46)
  Promoter: CMV
  Tag / fusion protein: HA (N terminal on insert); myc (C terminal on insert)
  Cloning method: Restriction Enzyme; 5′ cloning site NotI (unknown if destroyed); 3′ cloning site XbaI (unknown if destroyed)
Terms and licenses: Academic/Nonprofit Terms; Industry Terms: Not Available to Industry
How to cite: HA-GABARAP was a gift from Carol Mercer (Addgene plasmid # 137760 ; http://n2t.net/addgene:137760 ; RRID:Addgene_137760)
