[The description below was written by a language model from this plasmid's Addgene catalogue record and pLannotate feature annotations shown in this document.]
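Description:
HA-GABARAP is a mammalian expression plasmid of about 5.05 kb built on the pRK5 backbone, carrying the human GABARAP coding sequence under the cytomegalovirus immediate-early enhancer and promoter. A fragment of CMV intron A and an SP6 phage promoter lie between the CMV promoter and the insert, so the same cassette could in principle also be transcribed in vitro. An SV40 polyadenylation signal terminates the transcript. The catalogue lists an N-terminal HA tag and a C-terminal myc tag on the insert, which was cloned between NotI and XbaI sites. Neither tag is called out in the automated annotation, which marks only the GABARAP open reading frame, so their presence rests on the catalogue entry. A short match to an immunoglobulin heavy-chain signal sequence just upstream of the insert is only a fragment and is probably a backbone remnant rather than a functional secretion signal.

The plasmid is propagated in E. coli from a high-copy ColE1/pUC-type origin with ampicillin selection through β-lactamase, and an M13 origin allows single-stranded DNA production. Partial lacZα, lacI, rop and bom sequences and lac promoter/operator elements are backbone leftovers. An SV40 enhancer/early promoter region sits downstream of the poly(A) signal, but no mammalian selection marker is annotated, which suits the construct to transient transfection. The depositor and repository sequences differ by one nucleotide in length and give the same feature map. GABARAP is an ATG8-family ubiquitin-like modifier involved in autophagosome maturation and GABA(A) receptor trafficking. The stated purpose is simply its expression, with the epitope tags allowing detection or pull-down, in the context of a study of selective autophagy.
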