Features (pLannotate 1.2.2; 20 found; start..end, strand, type, name):
     14..393     +  enhancer       CMV enhancer: human cytomegalovirus immediate early enhancer
    394..597     +  promoter       CMV promoter: human cytomegalovirus (CMV) immediate early promoter
    733..776     +  intron         CMV intron (fragment): modified intron A from human cytomegalovirus
    828..846     +  promoter       SP6 promoter: promoter for bacteriophage SP6 RNA polymerase
    850..885     +  CDS            IgH signal sequence (fragment): signal sequence from the mouse immunoglobulin heavy chain variable region
    957..1304    +  CDS            GABARAP (sequence withheld): GBRAP_HUMAN - Also known as FLC3B. Experimental evidence at protein level: Swiss-Prot protein existence level 1. Ubiquitin-like modifier that plays a role in intracellular transport of GABA(A) receptors and its interaction with the cytoskeleton (PubMed:9892355). Involved in autophagy: while LC3s are involved in elongation of the phagophore membrane, the GABARAP/GATE-16 subfamily is essential for a later stage in autophagosome maturation (PubMed:15169837, PubMed:20562859, PubMed:22948227). Through its interaction with the reticulophagy receptor TEX264, participates in the remodeling of subdomai
   1367..1501    +  polyA_signal   SV40 poly(A) signal: SV40 polyadenylation signal
   1570..1927    +  promoter       SV40 promoter: SV40 enhancer and early promoter
   1946..2100    +  CDS            lacZα (fragment): LacZα fragment of β-galactosidase; lacZ fragment
   2106..2157    -  misc_feature   bom (fragment): basis of mobility region from pBR322
   2176..2556    +  rep_origin     M13 ori (sequence partly withheld): M13 bacteriophage origin of replication; arrow indicates direction of (+) strand synthesis
   2632..2681    -  misc_feature   bom (fragment): basis of mobility region from pBR322
   2783..2818    -  CDS            rop (fragment): Rop protein, which maintains plasmids at low copy number; rop
   2913..3017    +  promoter       AmpR promoter: bla
   3018..3878    +  CDS            AmpR: β-lactamase; bla; confers resistance to ampicillin, carbenicillin, and related antibiotics
   4049..4637    +  rep_origin     ori: high-copy-number ColE1/pMB1/pBR322/pUC origin of replication
   4820..4912    +  CDS            lacI (fragment): lac repressor; lacI; The lac repressor binds to the lac operator to inhibit transcription in E. coli. This inhibition can be relieved by adding lactose or isopropyl-β-D-thiogalactopyranoside (IPTG).
   4925..4946    +  protein_bind   CAP binding site: CAP binding activates transcription in the presence of cAMP. E. coli catabolite activator protein
   4961..4991    +  promoter       lac promoter: promoter for the E. coli lac operon
   4999..5015    +  protein_bind   lac operator: The lac repressor binds to the lac operator to inhibit transcription in E. coli. This inhibition can be relieved by adding lactose or isopropyl-β-D-thiogalactopyranoside (IPTG). lac repressor encoded by lacI
>Addgene plasmid #137760 | HA-GABARAP | depositor full sequence | sequence record 265994 | Full Sequence
TTCGAGCTCGCCCGACATTGATTATTGACTAGTTATTAATAGTAATCAATTACGGGGTCATTAGTTCATA
GCCCATATATGGAGTTCCGCGTTACATAACTTACGGTAAATGGCCCGCCTGGCTGACCGCCCAACGACCC
CCGCCCATTGACGTCAATAATGACGTATGTTCCCATAGTAACGCCAATAGGGACTTTCCATTGACGTCAA
TGGGTGGAGTATTTACGGTAAACTGCCCACTTGGCAGTACATCAAGTGTATCATATGCCAAGTACGCCCC
CTATTGACGTCAATGACGGTAAATGGCCCGCCTGGCATTATGCCCAGTACATGACCTTATGGGACTTTCC
TACTTGGCAGTACATCTACGTATTAGTCATCGCTATTACCATGGTGATGCGGTTTTGGCAGTACATCAAT
GGGCGTGGATAGCGGTTTGACTCACGGGGATTTCCAAGTCTCCACCCCATTGACGTCAATGGGAGTTTGT
TTTGGCACCAAAATCAACGGGACTTTCCAAAATGTCGTAACAACTCCGCCCCATTGACGCAAATGGGCGG
TAGGCGTGTACGGTGGGAGGTCTATATAAGCAGAGCTCGTTTAGTGAACCGTCAGATCGCCTGGAGACGC
CATCCACGCTGTTTTGACCTCCATAGAAGACACCGGGACCGATCCAGCCTCCGCGGCCGGGAACGGTGCA
TTGGAACGCGGATTCCCCGTGCCAAGAGTGACGTAAGTACCGCCTATAGAGTCTATAGGCCCACCCCCTT
GGCTTCGTTAGAACGCGGCTACAATTAATACATAACCTTATGTATCATACACATACGATTTAGGTGACAC
TATAGAATAACATCCACTTTGCCTTTCTCTCCACAGGTGTCCACTTCCCAGGTCCAACTGTACCTCGCGA
GCCAGCCATGTACCCATACGACGTCCCAGACTACGCTGGCGGCCGC
[348 nt withheld, positions 957-1304]
TCTAGAATGGAGCAGAAGCTGATCTCCGAGGAGGACCTGTGAAAGCTTGGCCGCCATGGCCCAACTTGTT
TATTGCAGCTTATAATGGTTACAAATAAAGCAATAGCATCACAAATTTCACAAATAAAGCATTTTTTTCA
CTGCATTCTAGTTGTGGTTTGTCCAAACTCATCAATGTATCTTATCATGTCTGGATCGGGAATTAATTCG
GCGCAGCACCATGGCCTGAAATAACCTCTGAAAGAGGAACTTGGTTAGGTACCTTCTGAGGCGGAAAGAA
CCAGCTGTGGAATGTGTGTCAGTTAGGGTGTGGAAAGTCCCCAGGCTCCCCAGCAGGCAGAAGTATGCAA
AGCATGCATCTCAATTAGTCAGCAACCAGGTGTGGAAAGTCCCCAGGCTCCCCAGCAGGCAGAAGTATGC
AAAGCATGCATCTCAATTAGTCAGCAACCATAGTCCCGCCCCTAACTCCGCCCATCCCGCCCCTAACTCC
GCCCAGTTCCGCCCATTCTCCGCCCCATGGCTGACTAATTTTTTTTATTTATGCAGAGGCCGAGGCCGCC
TCGGCCTCTGAGCTATTCCAGAAGTAGTGAGGAGGCTTTTTTGGAGGCCTAGGCTTTTGCAAAAAGCTGT
TAACAGCTTGGCACTGGCCGTCGTTTTACAACGTCGTGACTGGGAAAACCCTGGCGTTACCCAACTTAAT
CGCCTTGCAGCACATCCCCCTTTCGCCAGCTGGCGTAATAGCGAAGAGGCCCGCACCGATCGCCCTTCCC
AACAGTTGCGCAGCCTGAATGGCGAATGGCGCCTGATGCGGTATTTTCTCCTTACGCATCTGTGCGGTAT
TTCACACCGCATA
[142 nt withheld, positions 2158-2299]
C
[141 nt withheld, positions 2301-2441]
CCTTTGACGTTGGAGTCCACGTTCTTT
[37 nt withheld, positions 2469-2505]
ACCCTATCTCGGGCTATTCTTTTGATTTATAAGGGATTTTGCCGATTTCGGCCTATTGGTTAAAAAATGA
GCTGATTTAACAAAAATTTAACGCGAATTTTAACAAAATATTAACGTTTACAATTTTATGGTGCACTCTC
AGTACAATCTGCTCTGATGCCGCATAGTTAAGCCAGCCCCGACACCCGCCAACACCCGCTGACGCGCCCT
GACGGGCTTGTCTGCTCCCGGCATCCGCTTACAGACAAGCTGTGACCGTCTCCGGGAGCTGCATGTGTCA
GAGGTTTTCACCGTCATCACCGAAACGCGCGAGACGAAAGGGCCTCGTGATACGCCTATTTTTATAGGTT
AATGTCATGATAATAATGGTTTCTTAGACGTCAGGTGGCACTTTTCGGGGAAATGTGCGCGGAACCCCTA
TTTGTTTATTTTTCTAAATACATTCAAATATGTATCCGCTCATGAGACAATAACCCTGATAAATGCTTCA
ATAATATTGAAAAAGGAAGAGTATGAGTATTCAACATTTCCGTGTCGCCCTTATTCCCTTTTTTGCGGCA
TTTTGCCTTCCTGTTTTTGCTCACCCAGAAACGCTGGTGAAAGTAAAAGATGCTGAAGATCAGTTGGGTG
CACGAGTGGGTTACATCGAACTGGATCTCAACAGCGGTAAGATCCTTGAGAGTTTTCGCCCCGAAGAACG
TTTTCCAATGATGAGCACTTTTAAAGTTCTGCTATGTGGCGCGGTATTATCCCGTATTGACGCCGGGCAA
GAGCAACTCGGTCGCCGCATACACTATTCTCAGAATGACTTGGTTGAGTACTCACCAGTCACAGAAAAGC
ATCTTACGGATGGCATGACAGTAAGAGAATTATGCAGTGCTGCCATAACCATGAGTGATAACACTGCGGC
CAACTTACTTCTGACAACGATCGGAGGACCGAAGGAGCTAACCGCTTTTTTGCACAACATGGGGGATCAT
GTAACTCGCCTTGATCGTTGGGAACCGGAGCTGAATGAAGCCATACCAAACGACGAGCGTGACACCACGA
TGCCTGTAGCAATGGCAACAACGTTGCGCAAACTATTAACTGGCGAACTACTTACTCTAGCTTCCCGGCA
ACAATTAATAGACTGGATGGAGGCGGATAAAGTTGCAGGACCACTTCTGCGCTCGGCCCTTCCGGCTGGC
TGGTTTATTGCTGATAAATCTGGAGCCGGTGAGCGTGGGTCTCGCGGTATCATTGCAGCACTGGGGCCAG
ATGGTAAGCCCTCCCGTATCGTAGTTATCTACACGACGGGGAGTCAGGCAACTATGGATGAACGAAATAG
ACAGATCGCTGAGATAGGTGCCTCACTGATTAAGCATTGGTAACTGTCAGACCAAGTTTACTCATATATA
CTTTAGATTGATTTAAAACTTCATTTTTAATTTAAAAGGATCTAGGTGAAGATCCTTTTTGATAATCTCA
TGACCAAAATCCCTTAACGTGAGTTTTCGTTCCACTGAGCGTCAGACCCCGTAGAAAAGATCAAAGGATC
TTCTTGAGATCCTTTTTTTCTGCGCGTAATCTGCTGCTTGCAAACAAAAAAACCACCGCTACCAGCGGTG
GTTTGTTTGCCGGATCAAGAGCTACCAACTCTTTTTCCGAAGGTAACTGGCTTCAGCAGAGCGCAGATAC
CAAATACTGTTCTTCTAGTGTAGCCGTAGTTAGGCCACCACTTCAAGAACTCTGTAGCACCGCCTACATA
CCTCGCTCTGCTAATCCTGTTACCAGTGGCTGCTGCCAGTGGCGATAAGTCGTGTCTTACCGGGTTGGAC
TCAAGACGATAGTTACCGGATAAGGCGCAGCGGTCGGGCTGAACGGGGGGTTCGTGCACACAGCCCAGCT
TGGAGCGAACGACCTACACCGAACTGAGATACCTACAGCGTGAGCTATGAGAAAGCGCCACGCTTCCCGA
AGGGAGAAAGGCGGACAGGTATCCGGTAAGCGGCAGGGTCGGAACAGGAGAGCGCACGAGGGAGCTTCCA
GGGGGAAACGCCTGGTATCTTTATAGTCCTGTCGGGTTTCGCCACCTCTGACTTGAGCGTCGATTTTTGT
GATGCTCGTCAGGGGGGCGGAGCCTATGGAAAAACGCCAGCAACGCGGCCTTTTTACGGTTCCTGGCCTT
TTGCTGGCCTTTTGCTCACATGTTCTTTCCTGCGTTATCCCCTGATTCTGTGGATAACCGTATTACCGCC
TTTGAGTGAGCTGATACCGCTCGCCGCAGCCGAACGACCGAGCGCAGCGAGTCAGTGAGCGAGGAAGCGG
AAGAGCGCCCAATACGCAAACCGCCTCTCCCCGCGCGTTGGCCGATTCATTAATGCAGCTGGCACGACAG
GTTTCCCGACTGGAAAGCGGGCAGTGAGCGCAACGCAATTAATGTGAGTTAGCTCACTCATTAGGCACCC
CAGGCTTTACACTTTATGCTTCCGGCTCGTATGTTGTGTGGAATTGTGAGCGGATAACAATTTCACACAG
GAAACAGCTATGACATGATTACGAATTAA
