Features (pLannotate 1.2.2; 20 found; start..end, strand, type, name):
     14..393     +  enhancer       CMV enhancer: human cytomegalovirus immediate early enhancer
    394..597     +  promoter       CMV promoter: human cytomegalovirus (CMV) immediate early promoter
    733..776     +  intron         CMV intron (fragment): modified intron A from human cytomegalovirus
    828..846     +  promoter       SP6 promoter: promoter for bacteriophage SP6 RNA polymerase
    850..887     +  CDS            IgH signal sequence (fragment): signal sequence from the mouse immunoglobulin heavy chain variable region
    956..1303    +  CDS            GABARAP (sequence withheld): GBRAP_HUMAN - Also known as FLC3B. Experimental evidence at protein level: Swiss-Prot protein existence level 1. Ubiquitin-like modifier that plays a role in intracellular transport of GABA(A) receptors and its interaction with the cytoskeleton (PubMed:9892355). Involved in autophagy: while LC3s are involved in elongation of the phagophore membrane, the GABARAP/GATE-16 subfamily is essential for a later stage in autophagosome maturation (PubMed:15169837, PubMed:20562859, PubMed:22948227). Through its interaction with the reticulophagy receptor TEX264, participates in the remodeling of subdomai
   1366..1500    +  polyA_signal   SV40 poly(A) signal: SV40 polyadenylation signal
   1569..1926    +  promoter       SV40 promoter: SV40 enhancer and early promoter
   1945..2099    +  CDS            lacZα (fragment): LacZα fragment of β-galactosidase; lacZ fragment
   2105..2156    -  misc_feature   bom (fragment): basis of mobility region from pBR322
   2175..2555    +  rep_origin     M13 ori (sequence partly withheld): M13 bacteriophage origin of replication; arrow indicates direction of (+) strand synthesis
   2631..2680    -  misc_feature   bom (fragment): basis of mobility region from pBR322
   2782..2817    -  CDS            rop (fragment): Rop protein, which maintains plasmids at low copy number; rop
   2912..3016    +  promoter       AmpR promoter: bla
   3017..3877    +  CDS            AmpR: β-lactamase; bla; confers resistance to ampicillin, carbenicillin, and related antibiotics
   4048..4636    +  rep_origin     ori: high-copy-number ColE1/pMB1/pBR322/pUC origin of replication
   4819..4911    +  CDS            lacI (fragment): lac repressor; lacI; The lac repressor binds to the lac operator to inhibit transcription in E. coli. This inhibition can be relieved by adding lactose or isopropyl-β-D-thiogalactopyranoside (IPTG).
   4924..4945    +  protein_bind   CAP binding site: CAP binding activates transcription in the presence of cAMP. E. coli catabolite activator protein
   4960..4990    +  promoter       lac promoter: promoter for the E. coli lac operon
   4998..5014    +  protein_bind   lac operator: The lac repressor binds to the lac operator to inhibit transcription in E. coli. This inhibition can be relieved by adding lactose or isopropyl-β-D-thiogalactopyranoside (IPTG). lac repressor encoded by lacI
>Addgene plasmid #137760 | HA-GABARAP | addgene full sequence | sequence record 273214 | Addgene NGS Result
TTCGAGCTCGCCCGACATTGATTATTGACTAGTTATTAATAGTAATCAATTACGGGGTCATTAGTTCATA
GCCCATATATGGAGTTCCGCGTTACATAACTTACGGTAAATGGCCCGCCTGGCTGACCGCCCAACGACCC
CCGCCCATTGACGTCAATAATGACGTATGTTCCCATAGTAACGCCAATAGGGACTTTCCATTGACGTCAA
TGGGTGGAGTATTTACGGTAAACTGCCCACTTGGCAGTACATCAAGTGTATCATATGCCAAGTACGCCCC
CTATTGACGTCAATGACGGTAAATGGCCCGCCTGGCATTATGCCCAGTACATGACCTTATGGGACTTTCC
TACTTGGCAGTACATCTACGTATTAGTCATCGCTATTACCATGGTGATGCGGTTTTGGCAGTACATCAAT
GGGCGTGGATAGCGGTTTGACTCACGGGGATTTCCAAGTCTCCACCCCATTGACGTCAATGGGAGTTTGT
TTTGGCACCAAAATCAACGGGACTTTCCAAAATGTCGTAACAACTCCGCCCCATTGACGCAAATGGGCGG
TAGGCGTGTACGGTGGGAGGTCTATATAAGCAGAGCTCGTTTAGTGAACCGTCAGATCGCCTGGAGACGC
CATCCACGCTGTTTTGACCTCCATAGAAGACACCGGGACCGATCCAGCCTCCGCGGCCGGGAACGGTGCA
TTGGAACGCGGATTCCCCGTGCCAAGAGTGACGTAAGTACCGCCTATAGAGTCTATAGGCCCACCCCCTT
GGCTTCGTTAGAACGCGGCTACAATTAATACATAACCTTATGTATCATACACATACGATTTAGGTGACAC
TATAGAATAACATCCACTTTGCCTTTCTCTCCACAGGTGTCCACTCCCAGGTCCAACTGTACCTCGCGAG
CCAGCCATGTACCCATACGACGTCCCAGACTACGCTGGCGGCCGC
[348 nt withheld, positions 956-1303]
TCTAGAATGGAGCAGAAGCTGATCTCCGAGGAGGACCTGTGAAAGCTTGGCCGCCATGGCCCAACTTGTT
TATTGCAGCTTATAATGGTTACAAATAAAGCAATAGCATCACAAATTTCACAAATAAAGCATTTTTTTCA
CTGCATTCTAGTTGTGGTTTGTCCAAACTCATCAATGTATCTTATCATGTCTGGATCGGGAATTAATTCG
GCGCAGCACCATGGCCTGAAATAACCTCTGAAAGAGGAACTTGGTTAGGTACCTTCTGAGGCGGAAAGAA
CCAGCTGTGGAATGTGTGTCAGTTAGGGTGTGGAAAGTCCCCAGGCTCCCCAGCAGGCAGAAGTATGCAA
AGCATGCATCTCAATTAGTCAGCAACCAGGTGTGGAAAGTCCCCAGGCTCCCCAGCAGGCAGAAGTATGC
AAAGCATGCATCTCAATTAGTCAGCAACCATAGTCCCGCCCCTAACTCCGCCCATCCCGCCCCTAACTCC
GCCCAGTTCCGCCCATTCTCCGCCCCATGGCTGACTAATTTTTTTTATTTATGCAGAGGCCGAGGCCGCC
TCGGCCTCTGAGCTATTCCAGAAGTAGTGAGGAGGCTTTTTTGGAGGCCTAGGCTTTTGCAAAAAGCTGT
TAACAGCTTGGCACTGGCCGTCGTTTTACAACGTCGTGACTGGGAAAACCCTGGCGTTACCCAACTTAAT
CGCCTTGCAGCACATCCCCCTTTCGCCAGCTGGCGTAATAGCGAAGAGGCCCGCACCGATCGCCCTTCCC
AACAGTTGCGCAGCCTGAATGGCGAATGGCGCCTGATGCGGTATTTTCTCCTTACGCATCTGTGCGGTAT
TTCACACCGCATA
[142 nt withheld, positions 2157-2298]
C
[141 nt withheld, positions 2300-2440]
CCTTTGACGTTGGAGTCCACGTTCTTT
[37 nt withheld, positions 2468-2504]
ACCCTATCTCGGGCTATTCTTTTGATTTATAAGGGATTTTGCCGATTTCGGCCTATTGGTTAAAAAATGA
GCTGATTTAACAAAAATTTAACGCGAATTTTAACAAAATATTAACGTTTACAATTTTATGGTGCACTCTC
AGTACAATCTGCTCTGATGCCGCATAGTTAAGCCAGCCCCGACACCCGCCAACACCCGCTGACGCGCCCT
GACGGGCTTGTCTGCTCCCGGCATCCGCTTACAGACAAGCTGTGACCGTCTCCGGGAGCTGCATGTGTCA
GAGGTTTTCACCGTCATCACCGAAACGCGCGAGACGAAAGGGCCTCGTGATACGCCTATTTTTATAGGTT
AATGTCATGATAATAATGGTTTCTTAGACGTCAGGTGGCACTTTTCGGGGAAATGTGCGCGGAACCCCTA
TTTGTTTATTTTTCTAAATACATTCAAATATGTATCCGCTCATGAGACAATAACCCTGATAAATGCTTCA
ATAATATTGAAAAAGGAAGAGTATGAGTATTCAACATTTCCGTGTCGCCCTTATTCCCTTTTTTGCGGCA
TTTTGCCTTCCTGTTTTTGCTCACCCAGAAACGCTGGTGAAAGTAAAAGATGCTGAAGATCAGTTGGGTG
CACGAGTGGGTTACATCGAACTGGATCTCAACAGCGGTAAGATCCTTGAGAGTTTTCGCCCCGAAGAACG
TTTTCCAATGATGAGCACTTTTAAAGTTCTGCTATGTGGCGCGGTATTATCCCGTATTGACGCCGGGCAA
GAGCAACTCGGTCGCCGCATACACTATTCTCAGAATGACTTGGTTGAGTACTCACCAGTCACAGAAAAGC
ATCTTACGGATGGCATGACAGTAAGAGAATTATGCAGTGCTGCCATAACCATGAGTGATAACACTGCGGC
CAACTTACTTCTGACAACGATCGGAGGACCGAAGGAGCTAACCGCTTTTTTGCACAACATGGGGGATCAT
GTAACTCGCCTTGATCGTTGGGAACCGGAGCTGAATGAAGCCATACCAAACGACGAGCGTGACACCACGA
TGCCTGTAGCAATGGCAACAACGTTGCGCAAACTATTAACTGGCGAACTACTTACTCTAGCTTCCCGGCA
ACAATTAATAGACTGGATGGAGGCGGATAAAGTTGCAGGACCACTTCTGCGCTCGGCCCTTCCGGCTGGC
TGGTTTATTGCTGATAAATCTGGAGCCGGTGAGCGTGGGTCTCGCGGTATCATTGCAGCACTGGGGCCAG
ATGGTAAGCCCTCCCGTATCGTAGTTATCTACACGACGGGGAGTCAGGCAACTATGGATGAACGAAATAG
ACAGATCGCTGAGATAGGTGCCTCACTGATTAAGCATTGGTAACTGTCAGACCAAGTTTACTCATATATA
CTTTAGATTGATTTAAAACTTCATTTTTAATTTAAAAGGATCTAGGTGAAGATCCTTTTTGATAATCTCA
TGACCAAAATCCCTTAACGTGAGTTTTCGTTCCACTGAGCGTCAGACCCCGTAGAAAAGATCAAAGGATC
TTCTTGAGATCCTTTTTTTCTGCGCGTAATCTGCTGCTTGCAAACAAAAAAACCACCGCTACCAGCGGTG
GTTTGTTTGCCGGATCAAGAGCTACCAACTCTTTTTCCGAAGGTAACTGGCTTCAGCAGAGCGCAGATAC
CAAATACTGTTCTTCTAGTGTAGCCGTAGTTAGGCCACCACTTCAAGAACTCTGTAGCACCGCCTACATA
CCTCGCTCTGCTAATCCTGTTACCAGTGGCTGCTGCCAGTGGCGATAAGTCGTGTCTTACCGGGTTGGAC
TCAAGACGATAGTTACCGGATAAGGCGCAGCGGTCGGGCTGAACGGGGGGTTCGTGCACACAGCCCAGCT
TGGAGCGAACGACCTACACCGAACTGAGATACCTACAGCGTGAGCTATGAGAAAGCGCCACGCTTCCCGA
AGGGAGAAAGGCGGACAGGTATCCGGTAAGCGGCAGGGTCGGAACAGGAGAGCGCACGAGGGAGCTTCCA
GGGGGAAACGCCTGGTATCTTTATAGTCCTGTCGGGTTTCGCCACCTCTGACTTGAGCGTCGATTTTTGT
GATGCTCGTCAGGGGGGCGGAGCCTATGGAAAAACGCCAGCAACGCGGCCTTTTTACGGTTCCTGGCCTT
TTGCTGGCCTTTTGCTCACATGTTCTTTCCTGCGTTATCCCCTGATTCTGTGGATAACCGTATTACCGCC
TTTGAGTGAGCTGATACCGCTCGCCGCAGCCGAACGACCGAGCGCAGCGAGTCAGTGAGCGAGGAAGCGG
AAGAGCGCCCAATACGCAAACCGCCTCTCCCCGCGCGTTGGCCGATTCATTAATGCAGCTGGCACGACAG
GTTTCCCGACTGGAAAGCGGGCAGTGAGCGCAACGCAATTAATGTGAGTTAGCTCACTCATTAGGCACCC
CAGGCTTTACACTTTATGCTTCCGGCTCGTATGTTGTGTGGAATTGTGAGCGGATAACAATTTCACACAG
GAAACAGCTATGACATGATTACGAATTAA
